Addgene plasmid #112413: pZNF785.1.0-gDNA
Purpose: CRISPR plasmid for expression of Cas9 and gRNA targeting human transcription factor ZNF785
Depositing lab: Kevin White. Depositing organization: University of Chicago.
Backbone
  Vector backbone: pX330
  Backbone manufacturer: Zhang lab (Addgene plasmid ID: 42230)
  Vector type: Mammalian Expression, CRISPR
Growth in bacteria
  Bacterial resistance: Ampicillin, 100 μg/mL
  Growth temperature: 37°C
  Growth strain: DH5alpha
  Copy number: High Copy
Gene/Insert
  Gene/Insert name: ZNF785
  gRNA/shRNA sequence: TATTTCAAGAGTGTGGGTGA TGG
  Species: H. sapiens (human)
  Entrez Gene: ZNF785 (a.k.a. FLJ32130)
  Cloning method: Restriction Enzyme; 5′ cloning site BbsI (destroyed during cloning); 3′ cloning site BbsI (destroyed during cloning)
  Sequencing primers: 5′ hU6-F (5'-GAGGGCCTATTTCCCATGATT-3')
Terms and licenses: Academic/Nonprofit Terms; Industry Terms: Not Available to Industry
Depositor comments: gRNA sequence listed includes 20 nucleotide target sequence, followed by the uncloned PAM sequence. The PAM sequence is not present in the plasmid. Use with plasmid pZNF785-donor.
How to cite: pZNF785.1.0-gDNA was a gift from Kevin White (Addgene plasmid # 112413 ; http://n2t.net/addgene:112413 ; RRID:Addgene_112413)
