[The description below was written by a language model from this plasmid's Addgene catalogue record and pLannotate feature annotations shown in this document.]
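Description:
pZNF785.1.0-gDNA is a mammalian CRISPR expression plasmid built on the pX330 backbone. From a single vector it delivers both Streptococcus pyogenes Cas9 and a single guide RNA directed against the human zinc-finger transcription factor gene ZNF785. It is propagated in E. coli as a high-copy plasmid through a ColE1/pUC-type origin and selected with ampicillin via the β-lactamase gene. An f1/M13 phage origin and a single AAV2 inverted terminal repeat are also annotated as backbone remnants. With only one ITR, the plasmid is not a packageable AAV genome. No mammalian selection marker or reporter is annotated.

The 20-nucleotide ZNF785 target sequence was cloned into the BbsI sites, which were destroyed in the process. This places it between the human U6 RNA polymerase III promoter and the S. pyogenes gRNA scaffold, so that U6 transcribes a complete sgRNA. The PAM listed with the target is genomic and is not present in the plasmid. Cas9 is annotated by the software as adjoining N- and C-terminal portions that together form one continuous coding sequence. It is driven by a hybrid promoter made up of the CMV enhancer, the chicken β-actin promoter and a hybrid CBA/MVM intron. It carries a C-terminal bipartite nucleoplasmin nuclear localization signal and is terminated by the bGH polyadenylation signal.

The two sequence records (depositor and repository-sequenced, both 8,508 nt) agree closely, differing mainly by a one-base offset in the coordinates and in the software's calls: the β-actin promoter is annotated only in the depositor record, and the phage origin is labelled differently. The depositor notes that the plasmid is meant to be used together with the companion pZNF785-donor plasmid. This suggests that the Cas9 cut at ZNF785 is meant to promote donor-templated editing of the locus, though the record does not describe the donor's content.
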