Features (pLannotate 1.2.2; 18 found; start..end, strand, type, name):
     79..122     +  misc_RNA       gRNA scaffold (fragment): guide RNA scaffold for the Streptococcus pyogenes CRISPR/Cas9 system
    169..454     +  enhancer       CMV enhancer: human cytomegalovirus immediate early enhancer; contains an 18-bp deletion relative to the standard CMV enhancer
    456..733     +  promoter       chicken β-actin promoter: No description available
    734..962     +  intron         hybrid intron: hybrid between chicken β-actin (CBA) and minute virus of mice (MMV) introns (Gray et al., 2011)
   1100..2701    +  CDS            Cas9(N): N-terminal portion of Streptococcus pyogenes Cas9 (Zetsche et al., 2015)
   2702..5200    +  CDS            Cas9(C): C-terminal portion of Streptococcus pyogenes Cas9 (Zetsche et al., 2015)
   5201..5248    +  CDS            nucleoplasmin NLS: bipartite nuclear localization signal from nucleoplasmin
   5282..5393    +  polyA_signal   bGH poly(A) signal: bovine growth hormone polyadenylation signal
   5498..5638    +  repeat_region  AAV2 ITR: inverted terminal repeat of adeno-associated virus serotype 2 inverted
   5643..5694    -  misc_feature   bom (fragment): basis of mobility region from pBR322
   5713..6093    +  rep_origin     M13 ori (sequence partly withheld): M13 bacteriophage origin of replication; arrow indicates direction of (+) strand synthesis
   6169..6218    -  misc_feature   bom (fragment): basis of mobility region from pBR322
   6320..6355    -  CDS            rop (fragment): Rop protein, which maintains plasmids at low copy number; rop
   6450..6554    +  promoter       AmpR promoter: bla
   6555..7415    +  CDS            AmpR: β-lactamase; bla; confers resistance to ampicillin, carbenicillin, and related antibiotics
   7586..8174    +  rep_origin     ori: high-copy-number ColE1/pMB1/pBR322/pUC origin of replication
   8236..8476    +  promoter       U6 promoter: RNA polymerase III promoter for human U6 snRNA
   8505..72      +  misc_RNA       gRNA scaffold (across the origin): guide RNA scaffold for the Streptococcus pyogenes CRISPR/Cas9 system
>Addgene plasmid #112413 | pZNF785.1.0-gDNA | depositor full sequence | sequence record 211804 | Full Sequence
TAGAGCTAGAAATAGCAAGTTAAAATAAGGCTAGTCCGTTATCAACTTGAAAAAGTGGCACCGAGTCGGT
GCTTTTTTGTTTTAGAGCTAGAAATAGCAAGTTAAAATAAGGCTAGTCCGTTTTTAGCGCGTGCGCCAAT
TCTGCAGACAAATGGCTCTAGAGGTACCCGTTACATAACTTACGGTAAATGGCCCGCCTGGCTGACCGCC
CAACGACCCCCGCCCATTGACGTCAATAGTAACGCCAATAGGGACTTTCCATTGACGTCAATGGGTGGAG
TATTTACGGTAAACTGCCCACTTGGCAGTACATCAAGTGTATCATATGCCAAGTACGCCCCCTATTGACG
TCAATGACGGTAAATGGCCCGCCTGGCATTGTGCCCAGTACATGACCTTATGGGACTTTCCTACTTGGCA
GTACATCTACGTATTAGTCATCGCTATTACCATGGTCGAGGTGAGCCCCACGTTCTGCTTCACTCTCCCC
ATCTCCCCCCCCTCCCCACCCCCAATTTTGTATTTATTTATTTTTTAATTATTTTGTGCAGCGATGGGGG
CGGGGGGGGGGGGGGGGCGCGCGCCAGGCGGGGCGGGGCGGGGCGAGGGGCGGGGCGGGGCGAGGCGGAG
AGGTGCGGCGGCAGCCAATCAGAGCGGCGCGCTCCGAAAGTTTCCTTTTATGGCGAGGCGGCGGCGGCGG
CGGCCCTATAAAAAGCGAAGCGCGCGGCGGGCGGGAGTCGCTGCGACGCTGCCTTCGCCCCGTGCCCCGC
TCCGCCGCCGCCTCGCGCCGCCCGCCCCGGCTCTGACTGACCGCGTTACTCCCACAGGTGAGCGGGCGGG
ACGGCCCTTCTCCTCCGGGCTGTAATTAGCTGAGCAAGAGGTAAGGGTTTAAGGGATGGTTGGTTGGTGG
GGTATTAATGTTTAATTACCTGGAGCACCTGCCTGAAATCACTTTTTTTCAGGTTGGACCGGTGCCACCA
TGGACTATAAGGACCACGACGGAGACTACAAGGATCATGATATTGATTACAAAGACGATGACGATAAGAT
GGCCCCAAAGAAGAAGCGGAAGGTCGGTATCCACGGAGTCCCAGCAGCCGACAAGAAGTACAGCATCGGC
CTGGACATCGGCACCAACTCTGTGGGCTGGGCCGTGATCACCGACGAGTACAAGGTGCCCAGCAAGAAAT
TCAAGGTGCTGGGCAACACCGACCGGCACAGCATCAAGAAGAACCTGATCGGAGCCCTGCTGTTCGACAG
CGGCGAAACAGCCGAGGCCACCCGGCTGAAGAGAACCGCCAGAAGAAGATACACCAGACGGAAGAACCGG
ATCTGCTATCTGCAAGAGATCTTCAGCAACGAGATGGCCAAGGTGGACGACAGCTTCTTCCACAGACTGG
AAGAGTCCTTCCTGGTGGAAGAGGATAAGAAGCACGAGCGGCACCCCATCTTCGGCAACATCGTGGACGA
GGTGGCCTACCACGAGAAGTACCCCACCATCTACCACCTGAGAAAGAAACTGGTGGACAGCACCGACAAG
GCCGACCTGCGGCTGATCTATCTGGCCCTGGCCCACATGATCAAGTTCCGGGGCCACTTCCTGATCGAGG
GCGACCTGAACCCCGACAACAGCGACGTGGACAAGCTGTTCATCCAGCTGGTGCAGACCTACAACCAGCT
GTTCGAGGAAAACCCCATCAACGCCAGCGGCGTGGACGCCAAGGCCATCCTGTCTGCCAGACTGAGCAAG
AGCAGACGGCTGGAAAATCTGATCGCCCAGCTGCCCGGCGAGAAGAAGAATGGCCTGTTCGGAAACCTGA
TTGCCCTGAGCCTGGGCCTGACCCCCAACTTCAAGAGCAACTTCGACCTGGCCGAGGATGCCAAACTGCA
GCTGAGCAAGGACACCTACGACGACGACCTGGACAACCTGCTGGCCCAGATCGGCGACCAGTACGCCGAC
CTGTTTCTGGCCGCCAAGAACCTGTCCGACGCCATCCTGCTGAGCGACATCCTGAGAGTGAACACCGAGA
TCACCAAGGCCCCCCTGAGCGCCTCTATGATCAAGAGATACGACGAGCACCACCAGGACCTGACCCTGCT
GAAAGCTCTCGTGCGGCAGCAGCTGCCTGAGAAGTACAAAGAGATTTTCTTCGACCAGAGCAAGAACGGC
TACGCCGGCTACATTGACGGCGGAGCCAGCCAGGAAGAGTTCTACAAGTTCATCAAGCCCATCCTGGAAA
AGATGGACGGCACCGAGGAACTGCTCGTGAAGCTGAACAGAGAGGACCTGCTGCGGAAGCAGCGGACCTT
CGACAACGGCAGCATCCCCCACCAGATCCACCTGGGAGAGCTGCACGCCATTCTGCGGCGGCAGGAAGAT
TTTTACCCATTCCTGAAGGACAACCGGGAAAAGATCGAGAAGATCCTGACCTTCCGCATCCCCTACTACG
TGGGCCCTCTGGCCAGGGGAAACAGCAGATTCGCCTGGATGACCAGAAAGAGCGAGGAAACCATCACCCC
CTGGAACTTCGAGGAAGTGGTGGACAAGGGCGCTTCCGCCCAGAGCTTCATCGAGCGGATGACCAACTTC
GATAAGAACCTGCCCAACGAGAAGGTGCTGCCCAAGCACAGCCTGCTGTACGAGTACTTCACCGTGTATA
ACGAGCTGACCAAAGTGAAATACGTGACCGAGGGAATGAGAAAGCCCGCCTTCCTGAGCGGCGAGCAGAA
AAAGGCCATCGTGGACCTGCTGTTCAAGACCAACCGGAAAGTGACCGTGAAGCAGCTGAAAGAGGACTAC
TTCAAGAAAATCGAGTGCTTCGACTCCGTGGAAATCTCCGGCGTGGAAGATCGGTTCAACGCCTCCCTGG
GCACATACCACGATCTGCTGAAAATTATCAAGGACAAGGACTTCCTGGACAATGAGGAAAACGAGGACAT
TCTGGAAGATATCGTGCTGACCCTGACACTGTTTGAGGACAGAGAGATGATCGAGGAACGGCTGAAAACC
TATGCCCACCTGTTCGACGACAAAGTGATGAAGCAGCTGAAGCGGCGGAGATACACCGGCTGGGGCAGGC
TGAGCCGGAAGCTGATCAACGGCATCCGGGACAAGCAGTCCGGCAAGACAATCCTGGATTTCCTGAAGTC
CGACGGCTTCGCCAACAGAAACTTCATGCAGCTGATCCACGACGACAGCCTGACCTTTAAAGAGGACATC
CAGAAAGCCCAGGTGTCCGGCCAGGGCGATAGCCTGCACGAGCACATTGCCAATCTGGCCGGCAGCCCCG
CCATTAAGAAGGGCATCCTGCAGACAGTGAAGGTGGTGGACGAGCTCGTGAAAGTGATGGGCCGGCACAA
GCCCGAGAACATCGTGATCGAAATGGCCAGAGAGAACCAGACCACCCAGAAGGGACAGAAGAACAGCCGC
GAGAGAATGAAGCGGATCGAAGAGGGCATCAAAGAGCTGGGCAGCCAGATCCTGAAAGAACACCCCGTGG
AAAACACCCAGCTGCAGAACGAGAAGCTGTACCTGTACTACCTGCAGAATGGGCGGGATATGTACGTGGA
CCAGGAACTGGACATCAACCGGCTGTCCGACTACGATGTGGACCATATCGTGCCTCAGAGCTTTCTGAAG
GACGACTCCATCGACAACAAGGTGCTGACCAGAAGCGACAAGAACCGGGGCAAGAGCGACAACGTGCCCT
CCGAAGAGGTCGTGAAGAAGATGAAGAACTACTGGCGGCAGCTGCTGAACGCCAAGCTGATTACCCAGAG
AAAGTTCGACAATCTGACCAAGGCCGAGAGAGGCGGCCTGAGCGAACTGGATAAGGCCGGCTTCATCAAG
AGACAGCTGGTGGAAACCCGGCAGATCACAAAGCACGTGGCACAGATCCTGGACTCCCGGATGAACACTA
AGTACGACGAGAATGACAAGCTGATCCGGGAAGTGAAAGTGATCACCCTGAAGTCCAAGCTGGTGTCCGA
TTTCCGGAAGGATTTCCAGTTTTACAAAGTGCGCGAGATCAACAACTACCACCACGCCCACGACGCCTAC
CTGAACGCCGTCGTGGGAACCGCCCTGATCAAAAAGTACCCTAAGCTGGAAAGCGAGTTCGTGTACGGCG
ACTACAAGGTGTACGACGTGCGGAAGATGATCGCCAAGAGCGAGCAGGAAATCGGCAAGGCTACCGCCAA
GTACTTCTTCTACAGCAACATCATGAACTTTTTCAAGACCGAGATTACCCTGGCCAACGGCGAGATCCGG
AAGCGGCCTCTGATCGAGACAAACGGCGAAACCGGGGAGATCGTGTGGGATAAGGGCCGGGATTTTGCCA
CCGTGCGGAAAGTGCTGAGCATGCCCCAAGTGAATATCGTGAAAAAGACCGAGGTGCAGACAGGCGGCTT
CAGCAAAGAGTCTATCCTGCCCAAGAGGAACAGCGATAAGCTGATCGCCAGAAAGAAGGACTGGGACCCT
AAGAAGTACGGCGGCTTCGACAGCCCCACCGTGGCCTATTCTGTGCTGGTGGTGGCCAAAGTGGAAAAGG
GCAAGTCCAAGAAACTGAAGAGTGTGAAAGAGCTGCTGGGGATCACCATCATGGAAAGAAGCAGCTTCGA
GAAGAATCCCATCGACTTTCTGGAAGCCAAGGGCTACAAAGAAGTGAAAAAGGACCTGATCATCAAGCTG
CCTAAGTACTCCCTGTTCGAGCTGGAAAACGGCCGGAAGAGAATGCTGGCCTCTGCCGGCGAACTGCAGA
AGGGAAACGAACTGGCCCTGCCCTCCAAATATGTGAACTTCCTGTACCTGGCCAGCCACTATGAGAAGCT
GAAGGGCTCCCCCGAGGATAATGAGCAGAAACAGCTGTTTGTGGAACAGCACAAGCACTACCTGGACGAG
ATCATCGAGCAGATCAGCGAGTTCTCCAAGAGAGTGATCCTGGCCGACGCTAATCTGGACAAAGTGCTGT
CCGCCTACAACAAGCACCGGGATAAGCCCATCAGAGAGCAGGCCGAGAATATCATCCACCTGTTTACCCT
GACCAATCTGGGAGCCCCTGCCGCCTTCAAGTACTTTGACACCACCATCGACCGGAAGAGGTACACCAGC
ACCAAAGAGGTGCTGGACGCCACCCTGATCCACCAGAGCATCACCGGCCTGTACGAGACACGGATCGACC
TGTCTCAGCTGGGAGGCGACAAAAGGCCGGCGGCCACGAAAAAGGCCGGCCAGGCAAAAAAGAAAAAGTA
AGAATTCCTAGAGCTCGCTGATCAGCCTCGACTGTGCCTTCTAGTTGCCAGCCATCTGTTGTTTGCCCCT
CCCCCGTGCCTTCCTTGACCCTGGAAGGTGCCACTCCCACTGTCCTTTCCTAATAAAATGAGGAAATTGC
ATCGCATTGTCTGAGTAGGTGTCATTCTATTCTGGGGGGTGGGGTGGGGCAGGACAGCAAGGGGGAGGAT
TGGGAAGAGAATAGCAGGCATGCTGGGGAGCGGCCGCAGGAACCCCTAGTGATGGAGTTGGCCACTCCCT
CTCTGCGCGCTCGCTCGCTCACTGAGGCCGGGCGACCAAAGGTCGCCCGACGCCCGGGCTTTGCCCGGGC
GGCCTCAGTGAGCGAGCGAGCGCGCAGCTGCCTGCAGGGGCGCCTGATGCGGTATTTTCTCCTTACGCAT
CTGTGCGGTATTTCACACCGCATA
[142 nt withheld, positions 5695-5836]
C
[141 nt withheld, positions 5838-5978]
CCTTTGACGTTGGAGTCCACGTTCTTT
[37 nt withheld, positions 6006-6042]
ACCCTATCTCGGGCTATTCTTTTGATTTATAAGGGATTTTGCCGATTTCGGCCTATTGGTTAAAAAATGA
GCTGATTTAACAAAAATTTAACGCGAATTTTAACAAAATATTAACGTTTACAATTTTATGGTGCACTCTC
AGTACAATCTGCTCTGATGCCGCATAGTTAAGCCAGCCCCGACACCCGCCAACACCCGCTGACGCGCCCT
GACGGGCTTGTCTGCTCCCGGCATCCGCTTACAGACAAGCTGTGACCGTCTCCGGGAGCTGCATGTGTCA
GAGGTTTTCACCGTCATCACCGAAACGCGCGAGACGAAAGGGCCTCGTGATACGCCTATTTTTATAGGTT
AATGTCATGATAATAATGGTTTCTTAGACGTCAGGTGGCACTTTTCGGGGAAATGTGCGCGGAACCCCTA
TTTGTTTATTTTTCTAAATACATTCAAATATGTATCCGCTCATGAGACAATAACCCTGATAAATGCTTCA
ATAATATTGAAAAAGGAAGAGTATGAGTATTCAACATTTCCGTGTCGCCCTTATTCCCTTTTTTGCGGCA
TTTTGCCTTCCTGTTTTTGCTCACCCAGAAACGCTGGTGAAAGTAAAAGATGCTGAAGATCAGTTGGGTG
CACGAGTGGGTTACATCGAACTGGATCTCAACAGCGGTAAGATCCTTGAGAGTTTTCGCCCCGAAGAACG
TTTTCCAATGATGAGCACTTTTAAAGTTCTGCTATGTGGCGCGGTATTATCCCGTATTGACGCCGGGCAA
GAGCAACTCGGTCGCCGCATACACTATTCTCAGAATGACTTGGTTGAGTACTCACCAGTCACAGAAAAGC
ATCTTACGGATGGCATGACAGTAAGAGAATTATGCAGTGCTGCCATAACCATGAGTGATAACACTGCGGC
CAACTTACTTCTGACAACGATCGGAGGACCGAAGGAGCTAACCGCTTTTTTGCACAACATGGGGGATCAT
GTAACTCGCCTTGATCGTTGGGAACCGGAGCTGAATGAAGCCATACCAAACGACGAGCGTGACACCACGA
TGCCTGTAGCAATGGCAACAACGTTGCGCAAACTATTAACTGGCGAACTACTTACTCTAGCTTCCCGGCA
ACAATTAATAGACTGGATGGAGGCGGATAAAGTTGCAGGACCACTTCTGCGCTCGGCCCTTCCGGCTGGC
TGGTTTATTGCTGATAAATCTGGAGCCGGTGAGCGTGGAAGCCGCGGTATCATTGCAGCACTGGGGCCAG
ATGGTAAGCCCTCCCGTATCGTAGTTATCTACACGACGGGGAGTCAGGCAACTATGGATGAACGAAATAG
ACAGATCGCTGAGATAGGTGCCTCACTGATTAAGCATTGGTAACTGTCAGACCAAGTTTACTCATATATA
CTTTAGATTGATTTAAAACTTCATTTTTAATTTAAAAGGATCTAGGTGAAGATCCTTTTTGATAATCTCA
TGACCAAAATCCCTTAACGTGAGTTTTCGTTCCACTGAGCGTCAGACCCCGTAGAAAAGATCAAAGGATC
TTCTTGAGATCCTTTTTTTCTGCGCGTAATCTGCTGCTTGCAAACAAAAAAACCACCGCTACCAGCGGTG
GTTTGTTTGCCGGATCAAGAGCTACCAACTCTTTTTCCGAAGGTAACTGGCTTCAGCAGAGCGCAGATAC
CAAATACTGTCCTTCTAGTGTAGCCGTAGTTAGGCCACCACTTCAAGAACTCTGTAGCACCGCCTACATA
CCTCGCTCTGCTAATCCTGTTACCAGTGGCTGCTGCCAGTGGCGATAAGTCGTGTCTTACCGGGTTGGAC
TCAAGACGATAGTTACCGGATAAGGCGCAGCGGTCGGGCTGAACGGGGGGTTCGTGCACACAGCCCAGCT
TGGAGCGAACGACCTACACCGAACTGAGATACCTACAGCGTGAGCTATGAGAAAGCGCCACGCTTCCCGA
AGGGAGAAAGGCGGACAGGTATCCGGTAAGCGGCAGGGTCGGAACAGGAGAGCGCACGAGGGAGCTTCCA
GGGGGAAACGCCTGGTATCTTTATAGTCCTGTCGGGTTTCGCCACCTCTGACTTGAGCGTCGATTTTTGT
GATGCTCGTCAGGGGGGCGGAGCCTATGGAAAAACGCCAGCAACGCGGCCTTTTTACGGTTCCTGGCCTT
TTGCTGGCCTTTTGCTCACATGTGAGGGCCTATTTCCCATGATTCCTTCATATTTGCATATACGATACAA
GGCTGTTAGAGAGATAATTGGAATTAATTTGACTGTAAACACAAAGATATTAGTACAAAATACGTGACGT
AGAAAGTAATAATTTCTTGGGTAGTTTGCAGTTTTAAAATTATGTTTTAAAATGGACTATCATATGCTTA
CCGTAACTTGAAAGTATTTCGATTTCTTGGCTTTATATATCTTGTGGAAAGGACGAAACACCTATTTCAA
GAGTGTGGGTGAGTTT
