Features (pLannotate 1.2.2; 17 found; start..end, strand, type, name):
     79..122     +  misc_RNA       gRNA scaffold (fragment): guide RNA scaffold for the Streptococcus pyogenes CRISPR/Cas9 system
    169..454     +  enhancer       CMV enhancer: human cytomegalovirus immediate early enhancer; contains an 18-bp deletion relative to the standard CMV enhancer
    734..961     +  intron         hybrid intron: hybrid between chicken β-actin (CBA) and minute virus of mice (MMV) introns (Gray et al., 2011)
   1099..2700    +  CDS            Cas9(N): N-terminal portion of Streptococcus pyogenes Cas9 (Zetsche et al., 2015)
   2701..5199    +  CDS            Cas9(C): C-terminal portion of Streptococcus pyogenes Cas9 (Zetsche et al., 2015)
   5200..5247    +  CDS            nucleoplasmin NLS: bipartite nuclear localization signal from nucleoplasmin
   5281..5392    +  polyA_signal   bGH poly(A) signal: bovine growth hormone polyadenylation signal
   5497..5637    +  repeat_region  AAV2 ITR: inverted terminal repeat of adeno-associated virus serotype 2 inverted
   5642..5693    -  misc_feature   bom (fragment): basis of mobility region from pBR322
   5712..6167    +  rep_origin     f1 ori (sequence partly withheld): f1 bacteriophage origin of replication; arrow indicates direction of (+) strand synthesis
   6168..6217    -  misc_feature   bom (fragment): basis of mobility region from pBR322
   6319..6354    -  CDS            rop (fragment): Rop protein, which maintains plasmids at low copy number; rop
   6449..6553    +  promoter       AmpR promoter: bla
   6554..7414    +  CDS            AmpR: β-lactamase; bla; confers resistance to ampicillin, carbenicillin, and related antibiotics
   7585..8173    +  rep_origin     ori: high-copy-number ColE1/pMB1/pBR322/pUC origin of replication
   8235..8475    +  promoter       U6 promoter: RNA polymerase III promoter for human U6 snRNA
   8505..72      +  misc_RNA       gRNA scaffold (across the origin): guide RNA scaffold for the Streptococcus pyogenes CRISPR/Cas9 system
>Addgene plasmid #112413 | pZNF785.1.0-gDNA | addgene full sequence | sequence record 230274 | Addgene NGS Result
TAGAGCTAGAAATAGCAAGTTAAAATAAGGCTAGTCCGTTATCAACTTGAAAAAGTGGCACCGAGTCGGT
GCTTTTTTGTTTTAGAGCTAGAAATAGCAAGTTAAAATAAGGCTAGTCCGTTTTTAGCGCGTGCGCCAAT
TCTGCAGACAAATGGCTCTAGAGGTACCCGTTACATAACTTACGGTAAATGGCCCGCCTGGCTGACCGCC
CAACGACCCCCGCCCATTGACGTCAATAGTAACGCCAATAGGGACTTTCCATTGACGTCAATGGGTGGAG
TATTTACGGTAAACTGCCCACTTGGCAGTACATCAAGTGTATCATATGCCAAGTACGCCCCCTATTGACG
TCAATGACGGTAAATGGCCCGCCTGGCATTGTGCCCAGTACATGACCTTATGGGACTTTCCTACTTGGCA
GTACATCTACGTATTAGTCATCGCTATTACCATGGTCGAGGTGAGCCCCACGTTCTGCTTCACTCTCCCC
ATCTCCCCCCCCTCCCCACCCCCAATTTTGTATTTATTTATTTTTTAATTATTTTGTGCAGCGATGGGGG
CGGGGGGGGGGGGGGGGCGCGCGCCRGGGGGGGGGGGGGGGGGGGGGGGGGGGGGGGGGGGGRGGSGGRG
RGGKGCGGCGGCAGCCAATCAGAGCGGCGCGCTCCGAAAGTTTCCTTTTATGGCGAGGCGGCGGCGGCGG
CGGCCCTATAAAAAGCGAAGCGCGCGGCGGGCGGGAGTCGCTGCGCGCTGCCTTCGCCCCGTGCCCCGCT
CCGCCGCCGCCTCGCGCCGCCCGCCCCGGCTCTGACTGACCGCGTTACTCCCACAGGTGAGCGGGCGGGA
CGGCCCTTCTCCTCCGGGCTGTAATTAGCTGAGCAAGAGGTAAGGGTTTAAGGGATGGTTGGTTGGTGGG
GTATTAATGTTTAATTACCTGGAGCACCTGCCTGAAATCACTTTTTTTCAGGTTGGACCGGTGCCACCAT
GGACTATAAGGACCACGACGGAGACTACAAGGATCATGATATTGATTACAAAGACGATGACGATAAGATG
GCCCCAAAGAAGAAGCGGAAGGTCGGTATCCACGGAGTCCCAGCAGCCGACAAGAAGTACAGCATCGGCC
TGGACATCGGCACCAACTCTGTGGGCTGGGCCGTGATCACCGACGAGTACAAGGTGCCCAGCAAGAAATT
CAAGGTGCTGGGCAACACCGACCGGCACAGCATCAAGAAGAACCTGATCGGAGCCCTGCTGTTCGACAGC
GGCGAAACAGCCGAGGCCACCCGGCTGAAGAGAACCGCCAGAAGAAGATACACCAGACGGAAGAACCGGA
TCTGCTATCTGCAAGAGATCTTCAGCAACGAGATGGCCAAGGTGGACGACAGCTTCTTCCACAGACTGGA
AGAGTCCTTCCTGGTGGAAGAGGATAAGAAGCACGAGCGGCACCCCATCTTCGGCAACATCGTGGACGAG
GTGGCCTACCACGAGAAGTACCCCACCATCTACCACCTGAGAAAGAAACTGGTGGACAGCACCGACAAGG
CCGACCTGCGGCTGATCTATCTGGCCCTGGCCCACATGATCAAGTTCCGGGGCCACTTCCTGATCGAGGG
CGACCTGAACCCCGACAACAGCGACGTGGACAAGCTGTTCATCCAGCTGGTGCAGACCTACAACCAGCTG
TTCGAGGAAAACCCCATCAACGCCAGCGGCGTGGACGCCAAGGCCATCCTGTCTGCCAGACTGAGCAAGA
GCAGACGGCTGGAAAATCTGATCGCCCAGCTGCCCGGCGAGAAGAAGAATGGCCTGTTCGGAAACCTGAT
TGCCCTGAGCCTGGGCCTGACCCCCAACTTCAAGAGCAACTTCGACCTGGCCGAGGATGCCAAACTGCAG
CTGAGCAAGGACACCTACGACGACGACCTGGACAACCTGCTGGCCCAGATCGGCGACCAGTACGCCGACC
TGTTTCTGGCCGCCAAGAACCTGTCCGACGCCATCCTGCTGAGCGACATCCTGAGAGTGAACACCGAGAT
CACCAAGGCCCCCCTGAGCGCCTCTATGATCAAGAGATACGACGAGCACCACCAGGACCTGACCCTGCTG
AAAGCTCTCGTGCGGCAGCAGCTGCCTGAGAAGTACAAAGAGATTTTCTTCGACCAGAGCAAGAACGGCT
ACGCCGGCTACATTGACGGCGGAGCCAGCCAGGAAGAGTTCTACAAGTTCATCAAGCCCATCCTGGAAAA
GATGGACGGCACCGAGGAACTGCTCGTGAAGCTGAACAGAGAGGACCTGCTGCGGAAGCAGCGGACCTTC
GACAACGGCAGCATCCCCCACCAGATCCACCTGGGAGAGCTGCACGCCATTCTGCGGCGGCAGGAAGATT
TTTACCCATTCCTGAAGGACAACCGGGAAAAGATCGAGAAGATCCTGACCTTCCGCATCCCCTACTACGT
GGGCCCTCTGGCCAGGGGAAACAGCAGATTCGCCTGGATGACCAGAAAGAGCGAGGAAACCATCACCCCC
TGGAACTTCGAGGAAGTGGTGGACAAGGGCGCTTCCGCCCAGAGCTTCATCGAGCGGATGACCAACTTCG
ATAAGAACCTGCCCAACGAGAAGGTGCTGCCCAAGCACAGCCTGCTGTACGAGTACTTCACCGTGTATAA
CGAGCTGACCAAAGTGAAATACGTGACCGAGGGAATGAGAAAGCCCGCCTTCCTGAGCGGCGAGCAGAAA
AAGGCCATCGTGGACCTGCTGTTCAAGACCAACCGGAAAGTGACCGTGAAGCAGCTGAAAGAGGACTACT
TCAAGAAAATCGAGTGCTTCGACTCCGTGGAAATCTCCGGCGTGGAAGATCGGTTCAACGCCTCCCTGGG
CACATACCACGATCTGCTGAAAATTATCAAGGACAAGGACTTCCTGGACAATGAGGAAAACGAGGACATT
CTGGAAGATATCGTGCTGACCCTGACACTGTTTGAGGACAGAGAGATGATCGAGGAACGGCTGAAAACCT
ATGCCCACCTGTTCGACGACAAAGTGATGAAGCAGCTGAAGCGGCGGAGATACACCGGCTGGGGCAGGCT
GAGCCGGAAGCTGATCAACGGCATCCGGGACAAGCAGTCCGGCAAGACAATCCTGGATTTCCTGAAGTCC
GACGGCTTCGCCAACAGAAACTTCATGCAGCTGATCCACGACGACAGCCTGACCTTTAAAGAGGACATCC
AGAAAGCCCAGGTGTCCGGCCAGGGCGATAGCCTGCACGAGCACATTGCCAATCTGGCCGGCAGCCCCGC
CATTAAGAAGGGCATCCTGCAGACAGTGAAGGTGGTGGACGAGCTCGTGAAAGTGATGGGCCGGCACAAG
CCCGAGAACATCGTGATCGAAATGGCCAGAGAGAACCAGACCACCCAGAAGGGACAGAAGAACAGCCGCG
AGAGAATGAAGCGGATCGAAGAGGGCATCAAAGAGCTGGGCAGCCAGATCCTGAAAGAACACCCCGTGGA
AAACACCCAGCTGCAGAACGAGAAGCTGTACCTGTACTACCTGCAGAATGGGCGGGATATGTACGTGGAC
CAGGAACTGGACATCAACCGGCTGTCCGACTACGATGTGGACCATATCGTGCCTCAGAGCTTTCTGAAGG
ACGACTCCATCGACAACAAGGTGCTGACCAGAAGCGACAAGAACCGGGGCAAGAGCGACAACGTGCCCTC
CGAAGAGGTCGTGAAGAAGATGAAGAACTACTGGCGGCAGCTGCTGAACGCCAAGCTGATTACCCAGAGA
AAGTTCGACAATCTGACCAAGGCCGAGAGAGGCGGCCTGAGCGAACTGGATAAGGCCGGCTTCATCAAGA
GACAGCTGGTGGAAACCCGGCAGATCACAAAGCACGTGGCACAGATCCTGGACTCCCGGATGAACACTAA
GTACGACGAGAATGACAAGCTGATCCGGGAAGTGAAAGTGATCACCCTGAAGTCCAAGCTGGTGTCCGAT
TTCCGGAAGGATTTCCAGTTTTACAAAGTGCGCGAGATCAACAACTACCACCACGCCCACGACGCCTACC
TGAACGCCGTCGTGGGAACCGCCCTGATCAAAAAGTACCCTAAGCTGGAAAGCGAGTTCGTGTACGGCGA
CTACAAGGTGTACGACGTGCGGAAGATGATCGCCAAGAGCGAGCAGGAAATCGGCAAGGCTACCGCCAAG
TACTTCTTCTACAGCAACATCATGAACTTTTTCAAGACCGAGATTACCCTGGCCAACGGCGAGATCCGGA
AGCGGCCTCTGATCGAGACAAACGGCGAAACCGGGGAGATCGTGTGGGATAAGGGCCGGGATTTTGCCAC
CGTGCGGAAAGTGCTGAGCATGCCCCAAGTGAATATCGTGAAAAAGACCGAGGTGCAGACAGGCGGCTTC
AGCAAAGAGTCTATCCTGCCCAAGAGGAACAGCGATAAGCTGATCGCCAGAAAGAAGGACTGGGACCCTA
AGAAGTACGGCGGCTTCGACAGCCCCACCGTGGCCTATTCTGTGCTGGTGGTGGCCAAAGTGGAAAAGGG
CAAGTCCAAGAAACTGAAGAGTGTGAAAGAGCTGCTGGGGATCACCATCATGGAAAGAAGCAGCTTCGAG
AAGAATCCCATCGACTTTCTGGAAGCCAAGGGCTACAAAGAAGTGAAAAAGGACCTGATCATCAAGCTGC
CTAAGTACTCCCTGTTCGAGCTGGAAAACGGCCGGAAGAGAATGCTGGCCTCTGCCGGCGAACTGCAGAA
GGGAAACGAACTGGCCCTGCCCTCCAAATATGTGAACTTCCTGTACCTGGCCAGCCACTATGAGAAGCTG
AAGGGCTCCCCCGAGGATAATGAGCAGAAACAGCTGTTTGTGGAACAGCACAAGCACTACCTGGACGAGA
TCATCGAGCAGATCAGCGAGTTCTCCAAGAGAGTGATCCTGGCCGACGCTAATCTGGACAAAGTGCTGTC
CGCCTACAACAAGCACCGGGATAAGCCCATCAGAGAGCAGGCCGAGAATATCATCCACCTGTTTACCCTG
ACCAATCTGGGAGCCCCTGCCGCCTTCAAGTACTTTGACACCACCATCGACCGGAAGAGGTACACCAGCA
CCAAAGAGGTGCTGGACGCCACCCTGATCCACCAGAGCATCACCGGCCTGTACGAGACACGGATCGACCT
GTCTCAGCTGGGAGGCGACAAAAGGCCGGCGGCCACGAAAAAGGCCGGCCAGGCAAAAAAGAAAAAGTAA
GAATTCCTAGAGCTCGCTGATCAGCCTCGACTGTGCCTTCTAGTTGCCAGCCATCTGTTGTTTGCCCCTC
CCCCGTGCCTTCCTTGACCCTGGAAGGTGCCACTCCCACTGTCCTTTCCTAATAAAATGAGGAAATTGCA
TCGCATTGTCTGAGTAGGTGTCATTCTATTCTGGGGGGTGGGGTGGGGCAGGACAGCAAGGGGGAGGATT
GGGAAGAGAATAGCAGGCATGCTGGGGAGCGGCCGCAGGAACCCCTAGTGATGGAGTTGGCCACTCCCTC
TCTGCGCGCTCGCTCGCTCACTGAGGCCGGGCGACCAAAGGTCGCCCGACGCCCGGGCTTTGCCCGGGCG
GCCTCAGTGAGCGAGCGAGCGCGCAGCTGCCTGCAGGGGCGCCTGATGCGGTATTTTCTCCTTACGCATC
TGTGCGGTATTTCACACCGCATA
[95 nt withheld, positions 5694-5788]
T
[46 nt withheld, positions 5790-5835]
C
[141 nt withheld, positions 5837-5977]
CCTTTGACGTTGGAGTCCACGTTCTTT
[37 nt withheld, positions 6005-6041]
ACTCTATCTCGGGCTATTCTTTTGATTTATAAGGGATTTTGCCGATTTCGGTCTATTGGTTAAAAAATGA
GCTGATTTAACAAAAATTTAACGCGAATTTTAACAAAATATTAACGTTTACAATTTTATGGTGCACTCTC
AGTACAATCTGCTCTGATGCCGCATAGTTAAGCCAGCCCCGACACCCGCCAACACCCGCTGACGCGCCCT
GACGGGCTTGTCTGCTCCCGGCATCCGCTTACAGACAAGCTGTGACCGTCTCCGGGAGCTGCATGTGTCA
GAGGTTTTCACCGTCATCACCGAAACGCGCGAGACGAAAGGGCCTCGTGATACGCCTATTTTTATAGGTT
AATGTCATGATAATAATGGTTTCTTAGACGTCAGGTGGCACTTTTCGGGGAAATGTGCGCGGAACCCCTA
TTTGTTTATTTTTCTAAATACATTCAAATATGTATCCGCTCATGAGACAATAACCCTGATAAATGCTTCA
ATAATATTGAAAAAGGAAGAGTATGAGTATTCAACATTTCCGTGTCGCCCTTATTCCCTTTTTTGCGGCA
TTTTGCCTTCCTGTTTTTGCTCACCCAGAAACGCTGGTGAAAGTAAAAGATGCTGAAGATCAGTTGGGTG
CACGAGTGGGTTACATCGAACTGGATCTCAACAGCGGTAAGATCCTTGAGAGTTTTCGCCCCGAAGAACG
TTTTCCAATGATGAGCACTTTTAAAGTTCTGCTATGTGGCGCGGTATTATCCCGTATTGACGCCGGGCAA
GAGCAACTCGGTCGCCGCATACACTATTCTCAGAATGACTTGGTTGAGTACTCACCAGTCACAGAAAAGC
ATCTTACGGATGGCATGACAGTAAGAGAATTATGCAGTGCTGCCATAACCATGAGTGATAACACTGCGGC
CAACTTACTTCTGACAACGATCGGAGGACCGAAGGAGCTAACCGCTTTTTTGCACAACATGGGGGATCAT
GTAACTCGCCTTGATCGTTGGGAACCGGAGCTGAATGAAGCCATACCAAACGACGAGCGTGACACCACGA
TGCCTGTAGCAATGGCAACAACGTTGCGCAAACTATTAACTGGCGAACTACTTACTCTAGCTTCCCGGCA
ACAATTAATAGACTGGATGGAGGCGGATAAAGTTGCAGGACCACTTCTGCGCTCGGCCCTTCCGGCTGGC
TGGTTTATTGCTGATAAATCTGGAGCCGGTGAGCGTGGAAGCCGCGGTATCATTGCAGCACTGGGGCCAG
ATGGTAAGCCCTCCCGTATCGTAGTTATCTACACGACGGGGAGTCAGGCAACTATGGATGAACGAAATAG
ACAGATCGCTGAGATAGGTGCCTCACTGATTAAGCATTGGTAACTGTCAGACCAAGTTTACTCATATATA
CTTTAGATTGATTTAAAACTTCATTTTTAATTTAAAAGGATCTAGGTGAAGATCCTTTTTGATAATCTCA
TGACCAAAATCCCTTAACGTGAGTTTTCGTTCCACTGAGCGTCAGACCCCGTAGAAAAGATCAAAGGATC
TTCTTGAGATCCTTTTTTTCTGCGCGTAATCTGCTGCTTGCAAACAAAAAAACCACCGCTACCAGCGGTG
GTTTGTTTGCCGGATCAAGAGCTACCAACTCTTTTTCCGAAGGTAACTGGCTTCAGCAGAGCGCAGATAC
CAAATACTGTTCTTCTAGTGTAGCCGTAGTTAGGCCACCACTTCAAGAACTCTGTAGCACCGCCTACATA
CCTCGCTCTGCTAATCCTGTTACCAGTGGCTGCTGCCAGTGGCGATAAGTCGTGTCTTACCGGGTTGGAC
TCAAGACGATAGTTACCGGATAAGGCGCAGCGGTCGGGCTGAACGGGGGGTTCGTGCACACAGCCCAGCT
TGGAGCGAACGACCTACACCGAACTGAGATACCTACAGCGTGAGCTATGAGAAAGCGCCACGCTTCCCGA
AGGGAGAAAGGCGGACAGGTATCCGGTAAGCGGCAGGGTCGGAACAGGAGAGCGCACGAGGGAGCTTCCA
GGGGGAAACGCCTGGTATCTTTATAGTCCTGTCGGGTTTCGCCACCTCTGACTTGAGCGTCGATTTTTGT
GATGCTCGTCAGGGGGGCGGAGCCTATGGAAAAACGCCAGCAACGCGGCCTTTTTACGGTTCCTGGCCTT
TTGCTGGCCTTTTGCTCACATGTGAGGGCCTATTTCCCATGATTCCTTCATATTTGCATATACGATACAA
GGCTGTTAGAGAGATAATTGGAATTAATTTGACTGTAAACACAAAGATATTAGTACAAAATACGTGACGT
AGAAAGTAATAATTTCTTGGGTAGTTTGCAGTTTTAAAATTATGTTTTAAAATGGACTATCATATGCTTA
CCGTAACTTGAAAGTATTTCGATTTCTTGGCTTTATATATCTTGTGGAAAGGACGAAACACCGTATTTCA
AGAGTGTGGGTGAGTTT
